Addgene plasmid #103428: LSB-hsa-miR-3158-3p
Purpose: Used to sense miRNA activity using fluorescence based tools. hsa-miR-3158-3p target in 3' UTR of of mKate. miRNA activity can be measured by the repression of mKate2 relative to EBFP2 fluorescent proteins . Plasmid is inherently unstable; please see Depositor Comments
Depositing lab: Ron Weiss. Depositing organization: Massachusetts Institute of Technology. Publication: A mixed antagonistic/synergistic miRNA repression model enables accurate predictions of multi-input miRNA sensor activity. Gam JJ, Babb J, Weiss R. Nat Commun. 2018 Jun 22;9(1):2430. doi: 10.1038/s41467-018-04575-0. PubMed 29934631.
Backbone
  Vector backbone: Low Sensor Backbone (LSB)
  Vector type: Mammalian Expression, Synthetic Biology
Growth in bacteria
  Bacterial resistance: Ampicillin and Kanamycin, 100 & 50 μg/mL
  Growth temperature: 30°C
  Growth strain: NEB Stable
  Copy number: High Copy
Gene/Insert
  Gene/Insert name: hsa-miR-3158-3p target
  Species: H. sapiens (human)
  Promoter: EF-1a
  Cloning method: Gibson Cloning
Terms and licenses: Academic/Nonprofit Terms; Industry Terms: Not Available to Industry
Depositor comments: Please note that this plasmid is inherently unstable due to a repeating poly A element. We recommend performing a diagnostic digest on multiple colonies upon receipt. The depositors would like to note the presence of several discrepancies between the depositor sequence and physical plasmid sequence. In particular, the sequences upstream and downstream of the puromycin coding region have 10 bp insertions which do not affect the ability to perform puromycin selection. The sequences for those regions within the physical plasmids are as follows: Upstream of Puro: GAATTCGACCGCCTGTCTCAAGGTGCCACC; Downstream of Puro: GCTTTGAGACTACGCGTGAATTCACTCCTC.
How to cite: LSB-hsa-miR-3158-3p was a gift from Ron Weiss (Addgene plasmid # 103428 ; http://n2t.net/addgene:103428 ; RRID:Addgene_103428)
