[The description below was written by a language model from this plasmid's Addgene catalogue record and pLannotate feature annotations shown in this document.]
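Description:
LSB-hsa-miR-3158-3p is an 11 kb mammalian expression plasmid built on the Low Sensor Backbone (LSB) and designed as a fluorescent reporter of microRNA activity for synthetic biology work. It propagates in E. coli from a high-copy ColE1/pUC-type origin and carries both β-lactamase (ampicillin) and aph(3')-Ia (kanamycin) markers, so the record lists dual ampicillin/kanamycin selection. A puromycin N-acetyltransferase coding sequence followed by a rabbit β-globin polyadenylation signal is also present for selection in mammalian cells. No dedicated mammalian promoter for it is annotated in the feature table.

The payload consists of two parallel transcription units with the same architecture: the human EF-1α core promoter with its intron A, a fluorescent protein coding sequence, and a β-globin 3' region with poly(A) signal. Each unit is punctuated by attB4, attB1 and attB2 sites, which are Gateway recombination scars left from assembly. The first unit expresses the red protein mKate2, and according to the record a target site for human miR-3158-3p lies in its 3' UTR. This site is not separately annotated, but a gap between attB2 and the β-globin sequence could accommodate it. The second unit expresses the blue protein EBFP2 without a target and serves as an internal normaliser. When miR-3158-3p is active in transfected cells, mKate2 output falls relative to EBFP2, giving a ratiometric readout of miRNA-mediated repression.

The depositor notes that the repeated poly(A) elements make the plasmid inherently unstable. They also report small insertions flanking the puromycin coding region in the physical plasmid relative to the deposited sequence, which are said not to affect selection.
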