Features (pLannotate 1.2.2; 28 found; start..end, strand, type, name):
     87..675     -  rep_origin     ori: high-copy-number ColE1/pMB1/pBR322/pUC origin of replication
    846..1706    -  CDS            AmpR: β-lactamase; bla; confers resistance to ampicillin, carbenicillin, and related antibiotics
   1707..1778    -  promoter       AmpR promoter: bla
   1857..2456    +  CDS            PuroR: puromycin N-acetyltransferase; pac from Streptomyces alboniger; confers resistance to puromycin
   2461..2541    +  CDS            HBB (fragment): HBB_PONPY - Experimental evidence at transcript level: Swiss-Prot protein existence level 2. Involved in oxygen transport from the lung to the various peripheral tissues. From Pongo pygmaeus (Bornean orangutan).
   2612..2667    +  polyA_signal   β-globin poly(A) signal: rabbit β-globin polyadenylation signal (Gil and Proudfoot, 1987)
   3646..3666    +  protein_bind   attB4: mutant version of attB; core recombination site for the Gateway® BP reaction BP Clonase™
   3734..3945    +  promoter       EF-1α core promoter: core promoter for human elongation factor EF-1α
   3946..4884    +  intron         EF-1α intron A: intron upstream of the start codon of human EF-1α
   4911..4931    +  protein_bind   attB1: mutant version of attB; core recombination site for the Gateway® BP reaction BP Clonase™
   4951..5646    +  CDS            mKate2: mKate2 is a basic (constitutively fluorescent) red fluorescent protein published in 2009, derived from Entacmaea quadricolor. It is reported to be a rapidly-maturing monomer with moderate acid sensitivity.
   5666..5690    -  protein_bind   attB2: mutant version of attB; recombination site for the Gateway® BP reaction BP Clonase™
   5834..5908    +  CDS            HBB (fragment): HBB_PONPY - Experimental evidence at transcript level: Swiss-Prot protein existence level 2. Involved in oxygen transport from the lung to the various peripheral tissues. From Pongo pygmaeus (Bornean orangutan).
   5979..6034    +  polyA_signal   β-globin poly(A) signal: rabbit β-globin polyadenylation signal (Gil and Proudfoot, 1987)
   6418..6443    +  misc_feature   SA: splice acceptor site
   7115..7135    +  protein_bind   attB4: mutant version of attB; core recombination site for the Gateway® BP reaction BP Clonase™
   7203..7414    +  promoter       EF-1α core promoter: core promoter for human elongation factor EF-1α
   7415..8353    +  intron         EF-1α intron A: intron upstream of the start codon of human EF-1α
   8380..8400    +  protein_bind   attB1: mutant version of attB; core recombination site for the Gateway® BP reaction BP Clonase™
   8411..9127    +  CDS            EBFP2: EBFP2 is a basic (constitutively fluorescent) blue fluorescent protein published in 2007, derived from Aequorea victoria. It is reported to be a rapidly-maturing monomer with moderate acid sensitivity.
   9135..9159    -  protein_bind   attB2: mutant version of attB; recombination site for the Gateway® BP reaction BP Clonase™
   9163..9243    +  CDS            HBB (fragment): HBB_PONPY - Experimental evidence at transcript level: Swiss-Prot protein existence level 2. Involved in oxygen transport from the lung to the various peripheral tissues. From Pongo pygmaeus (Bornean orangutan).
   9314..9369    +  polyA_signal   β-globin poly(A) signal: rabbit β-globin polyadenylation signal (Gil and Proudfoot, 1987)
   9752..9774    -  protein_bind   lac operator (fragment): The lac repressor binds to the lac operator to inhibit transcription in E. coli. This inhibition can be relieved by adding lactose or isopropyl-β-D-thiogalactopyranoside (IPTG). lac repressor encoded by lacI
   9778..9808    -  promoter       lac promoter: promoter for the E. coli lac operon
   9823..9844    -  protein_bind   CAP binding site: CAP binding activates transcription in the presence of cAMP. E. coli catabolite activator protein
   9857..9896    -  CDS            lacI (fragment): lac repressor; lacI; The lac repressor binds to the lac operator to inhibit transcription in E. coli. This inhibition can be relieved by adding lactose or isopropyl-β-D-thiogalactopyranoside (IPTG).
  10069..10878   +  CDS            KanR: aminoglycoside phosphotransferase; aph(3')-Ia; confers resistance to kanamycin in bacteria or G418 (Geneticin®) in eukaryotes
>Addgene plasmid #103428 | LSB-hsa-miR-3158-3p | depositor full sequence | sequence record 195905 | Full Sequence
AATTGAGGGGATAACGCAGGAAAGAACATGTGAGCAAAAGGCCAGCAAAAGGCCAGGAACCGTAAAAAGG
CCGCGTTGCTGGCGTTTTTCCATAGGCTCCGCCCCCCTGACGAGCATCACAAAAATCGACGCTCAAGTCA
GAGGTGGCGAAACCCGACAGGACTATAAAGATACCAGGCGTTTCCCCCTGGAAGCTCCCTCGTGCGCTCT
CCTGTTCCGACCCTGCCGCTTACCGGATACCTGTCCGCCTTTCTCCCTTCGGGAAGCGTGGCGCTTTCTC
ATAGCTCACGCTGTAGGTATCTCAGTTCGGTGTAGGTCGTTCGCTCCAAGCTGGGCTGTGTGCACGAACC
CCCCGTTCAGCCCGACCGCTGCGCCTTATCCGGTAACTATCGTCTTGAGTCCAACCCGGTAAGACACGAC
TTATCGCCACTGGCAGCAGCCACTGGTAACAGGATTAGCAGAGCGAGGTATGTAGGCGGTGCTACAGAGT
TCTTGAAGTGGTGGCCTAACTACGGCTACACTAGAAGAACAGTATTTGGTATCTGCGCTCTGCTGAAGCC
AGTTACCTTCGGAAAAAGAGTTGGTAGCTCTTGATCCGGCAAACAAACCACCGCTGGTAGCGGTGGTTTT
TTTGTTTGCAAGCAGCAGATTACGCGCAGAAAAAAAGGATCTCAAGAAGATCCTTTGATCTTTTCTACGG
GGTCTGACGCTCAGTGGAACGAAAACTCACGTTAAGGGATTTTGGTCATGAGATTATCAAAAAGGATCTT
CACCTAGATCCTTTTAAATTAAAAATGAAGTTTTAAATCAATCTAAAGTATATATGAGTAAACTTGGTCT
GACAGTTACCAATGCTTAATCAGTGAGGCACCTATCTCAGCGATCTGTCTATTTCGTTCATCCATAGTTG
CCTGACTCCCCGTCGTGTAGATAACTACGATACGGGAGGGCTTACCATCTGGCCCCAGTGCTGCAATGAT
ACCGCGAGAACCACGCTCACCGGCTCCAGATTTATCAGCAATAAACCAGCCAGCCGGAAGGGCCGAGCGC
AGAAGTGGTCCTGCAACTTTATCCGCCTCCATCCAGTCTATTAATTGTTGCCGGGAAGCTAGAGTAAGTA
GTTCGCCAGTTAATAGTTTGCGCAACGTTGTTGCCATTGCTACAGGCATCGTGGTGTCACGCTCGTCGTT
TGGTATGGCTTCATTCAGCTCCGGTTCCCAACGATCAAGGCGAGTTACATGATCCCCCATGTTGTGCAAA
AAAGCGGTTAGCTCCTTCGGTCCTCCGATCGTTGTCAGAAGTAAGTTGGCCGCAGTGTTATCACTCATGG
TTATGGCAGCACTGCATAATTCTCTTACTGTCATGCCATCCGTAAGATGCTTTTCTGTGACTGGTGAGTA
CTCAACCAAGTCATTCTGAGAATAGTGTATGCGGCGACCGAGTTGCTCTTGCCCGGCGTCAATACGGGAT
AATACCGCGCCACATAGCAGAACTTTAAAAGTGCTCATCATTGGAAAACGTTCTTCGGGGCGAAAACTCT
CAAGGATCTTACCGCTGTTGAGATCCAGTTCGATGTAACCCACTCGTGCACCCAACTGATCTTCAGCATC
TTTTACTTTCACCAGCGTTTCTGGGTGAGCAAAAACAGGAAGGCAAAATGCCGCAAAAAAGGGAATAAGG
GCGACACGGAAATGTTGAATACTCATACTCTTCCTTTTTCAATATTATTGAAGCATTTATCAGGGTTATT
GTCTCATGAGCGGATACATATTTGAATGTAGCTCCGAATTTCTCGAGGGCTTGTCGACGACGGCGGTCTC
CGTCGTCAGGATCATGAATTCGACCCGCCTGCCACCATGACCGAGTACAAGCCCACGGTGCGCCTCGCCA
CCCGCGACGACGTCCCCCGGGCCGTACGCACCCTCGCCGCCGCGTTCGCCGACTACCCCGCCACGCGCCA
CACCGTCGACCCGGACCGCCACATCGAGCGGGTCACCGAGCTGCAAGAACTCTTCCTCACGCGCGTCGGG
CTCGACATCGGCAAGGTGTGGGTCGCGGACGACGGCGCCGCGGTGGCGGTCTGGACCACGCCGGAGAGCG
TCGAAGCGGGGGCGGTGTTCGCCGAGATCGGCCCGCGCATGGCCGAGTTGAGCGGTTCCCGGCTGGCCGC
GCAGCAACAGATGGAAGGCCTCCTGGCGCCGCACCGGCCCAAGGAGCCCGCGTGGTTCCTGGCCACCGTC
GGCGTCTCGCCCGACCACCAGGGCAAGGGTCTGGGCAGCGCCGTCGTGCTCCCCGGAGTGGAGGCGGCCG
AGCGCGCCGGGGTGCCCGCCTTCCTGGAGACATCCGCGCCCCGCAACCTCCCCTTCTACGAGCGGCTCGG
CTTCACCGTCACCGCCGACGTCGAGGTGCCCGAAGGACCGCGCACCTGGTGCATGACCCGCAAGCCCGGT
GCCTGATACGCGTGAATTCACTCCTCAGGTGCAGGCTGCCTATCAGAAGGTGGTGGCTGGTGTGGCCAAT
GCCCTGGCTCACAAATACCACTGAGATCTTTTTCCCTCTGCCAAAAATTATGGGGACATCATGAAGCCCC
TTGAGCATCTGACTTCTGGCTAATAAAGGAAATTTATTTTCATTGCAATAGTGTGTTGGAATTTTTTGTG
TCTCTCACTCGGAAGGACATATGGGAGGGCAAATCATTTAAAACATCAGAATGAGTATTTGGTTTAGAGT
TTGGCAACATATGCCCATATGCTGGCTGCCATGAACAAAGGTTGGCTATAAAGAGGTCATCAGTATATGA
AACAGCCCCCTGCTGTCCATTCCTTATTCCATAGAAAAGCCTTGACTTGAGGTTAGATTTTTTTTATATT
TTGTTTTGTGTTATTTTTTTCTTTAACATCCCTAAAATTTTCCTTACATGTTTTACTAGCCAGATTTTTC
CTCCTCTCCTGACTACTCCCAGTCATAGCTGTCCCTCTTCTCTTATGGAGATCCCTCGACCTGCAGCCCA
AGCTTGAATTCTCTAGAATTACCCTGTTATCCCTATGCTTGGTTTACCGAGCTCTTATTGGTTTTCAAAC
TTCATTGACTGTGCCCAACGCGCCTGGGAGCTCACGGGGACAGCCCCCCCCCAAAGCCCCCAGGGATGTA
ATTACGTCCCTCCCCCGCTAGGGGGCAGCAGCGAGCCGCCCGGGGCTCCGCTCCGGTCCGGCGCTCCCCC
CGCATCCCCGAGCCGGCAGCGTGCGGGGACAGCCCGGGCACGGGGAAGGTGGCACGGGATCGCTTTCCTC
TGAACGCTTCTCGCTGCTCTTTGAGCCTGCAGACACCTGGGGGGATACGGGGAAAAAGCTAGGCTGAAAG
ACCGGTTCTTAGAATGACACGCGCCTGGGAGCTCACGGGGACAGCCCCCCCCCAAAGCCCCCAGGGATGT
AATTACGTCCCTCCCCCGCTAGGGGGCAGCAGCGAGCCGCCCGGGGCTCCGCTCCGGTCCGGCGCTCCCC
CCGCATCCCCGAGCCGGCAGCGTGCGGGGACAGCCCGGGCACGGGGAAGGTGGCACGGGATCGCTTTCCT
CTGAACGCTTCTCGCTGCTCTTTGAGCCTGCAGACACCTGGGGGGATACGGGGAAAAAGCTAACTTCTGA
GACGACAACTTTGTATAGAAAAGTTGGCTCCGAATTCGCCCTTGACAGCAGAGATCCAGTTTGGTTAATT
AATTGGCTCCGGTGCCCGTCAGTGGGCAGAGCGCACATCGCCCACAGTCCCCGAGAAGTTGTGGGGAGGG
GTCGGCAATTGAACCGGTGCCTAGAGAAGGTGGCGCGGGGTAAACTGGGAAAGTGATGTCGTGTACTGGC
TCCGCCTTTTTCCCGAGGGTGGGGGAGAACCGTATATAAGTGCAGTAGTCGCCGTGAACGTTCTTTTTCG
CAACGGGTTTGCCGCCAGAACACAGGTAAGTGCCGTGTGTGGTTCCCGCGGGCCTGGCCTCTTTACGGGT
TATGGCCCTTGCGTGCCTTGAATTACTTCCACCTGGCTGCAGTACGTGATTCTTGATCCCGAGCTTCGGG
TTGGAAGTGGGTGGGAGAGTTCGAGGCCTTGCGCTTAAGGAGCCCCTTCGCCTCGTGCTTGAGTTGAGGC
CTGGCCTGGGCGCTGGGGCCGCCGCGTGCGAATCTGGTGGCACCTTCGCGCCTGTCTCGCTGCTTTCGAT
AAGTCTCTAGCCATTTAAAATTTTTGATGACCTGCTGCGACGCTTTTTTTCTGGCAAGATAGTCTTGTAA
ATGCGGGCCAAGATCTGCACACTGGTATTTCGGTTTTTGGGGCCGCGGGCGGCGACGGGGCCCGTGCGTC
CCAGCGCACATGTTCGGCGAGGCGGGGCCTGCGAGCGCGGCCACCGAGAATCGGACGGGGGTAGTCTCAA
GCTGGCCGGCCTGCTCTGGTGCCTGGCCTCGCGCCGCCGTGTATCGCCCCGCCCTGGGCGGCAAGGCTGG
CCCGGTCGGCACCAGTTGCGTGAGCGGAAAGATGGCCGCTTCCCGGCCCTGCTGCAGGGAGCTCAAAATG
GAGGACGCGGCGCTCGGGAGAGCGGGCGGGTGAGTCACCCACACAAAGGAAAAGGGCCTTTCCGTCCTCA
GCCGTCGCTTCATGTGACTCCACGGAGTACCGGGCGCCGTCCAGGCACCTCGATTAGTTCTCGAGCTTTT
GGAGTACGTCGTCTTTAGGTTGGGGGGAGGGGTTTTATGCGATGGAGTTTCCCCACACTGAGTGGGTGGA
GACTGAAGTTAGGCCAGCTTGGCACTTGATGTAATTCTCCTTGGAATTTGCCCTTTTTGAGTTTGGATCT
TGGTTCATTCTCAAGCCTCAGACAGTGGTTCAAAGTTTTTTTCTTCCATTTCAGGTGTCGTGAGAAGGGC
GAATTCGACCCAAGTTTGTACAAAAAAGCAGGCTGGATCCAGGTGCCACCATGGTGAGCGAGCTGATTAA
GGAGAACATGCACATGAAGCTGTACATGGAGGGCACCGTGAACAACCACCACTTCAAGTGCACATCCGAG
GGCGAAGGCAAGCCCTACGAGGGCACCCAGACCATGAGAATCAAGGCGGTCGAGGGCGGCCCTCTCCCCT
TCGCCTTCGACATCCTGGCTACCAGCTTCATGTACGGCAGCAAAACCTTCATCAACCACACCCAGGGCAT
CCCCGACTTCTTTAAGCAGTCCTTCCCCGAGGGCTTCACATGGGAGAGAGTCACCACATACGAAGATGGG
GGCGTGCTGACCGCTACCCAGGACACCAGCCTCCAGGACGGCTGCCTCATCTACAACGTCAAGATCAGAG
GGGTGAACTTCCCATCCAACGGCCCTGTGATGCAGAAGAAAACACTCGGCTGGGAGGCCTCCACCGAGAC
ACTGTACCCCGCTGACGGCGGCCTGGAAGGCAGAGCCGACATGGCCCTGAAGCTCGTGGGCGGGGGCCAC
CTGATCTGCAACCTTAAGACCACATACAGATCCAAGAAACCCGCTAAGAACCTCAAGATGCCCGGCGTCT
ACTATGTGGACAGGAGACTGGAAAGAATCAAGGAGGCCGACAAAGAGACATACGTCGAGCAGCACGAGGT
GGCTGTGGCCAGATACTGCGACCTCCCTAGCAAACTGGGGCACAAACTTAATTGAGAATTCTACCACCCA
GCTTTCTTGTACAAAGTGGTACGTCTCAAGACCAGAGGTCTCTGCTTTCATGGACGTCCTGCAGAGAGGA
AGCCCTTGTCCTGCAGAGAGGAAGCCCTTGTCCTGCAGAGAGGAAGCCCTTGTCCTGCAGAGAGGAAGCC
CTTCAACCAGAAGAGACCTGTGCTTCACTCCTCAGGTGCAGGCTGCCTATCAGAAGGTGGTGGCTGGTGT
GGCCAATGCCCTGGCTCACAAATACCACTGAGATCTTTTTCCCTCTGCCAAAAATTATGGGGACATCATG
AAGCCCCTTGAGCATCTGACTTCTGGCTAATAAAGGAAATTTATTTTCATTGCAATAGTGTGTTGGAATT
TTTTGTGTCTCTCACTCGGAAGGACATATGGGAGGGCAAATCATTTAAAACATCAGAATGAGTATTTGGT
TTAGAGTTTGGCAACATATGCCCATATGCTGGCTGCCATGAACAAAGGTTGGCTATAAAGAGGTCATCAG
TATATGAAACAGCCCCCTGCTGTCCATTCCTTATTCCATAGAAAAGCCTTGACTTGAGGTTAGATTTTTT
TTATATTTTGTTTTGTGTTATTTTTTTCTTTAACATCCCTAAAATTTTCCTTACATGTTTTACTAGCCAG
ATTTTTCCTCCTCTCCTGACTACTCCCAGTCATAGCTGTCCCTCTTCTCTTATGGAGATCCCGAGCGGTG
CGTTTTTATGCTTGTAGTATTGTATAATGTTTTTAAGATCCAAGCTTCTGACCTCTTCTCTTCCTCCCAC
AGGGCCTCGAGACAATTGCATCGATGGTACCAGTGAAAGTCTGCAATGAATTCGAGTTGGCGCGCCTGTC
ATTCTAAATCTCTCTTTCAGCCTAAAGCTTTTTCCCCGTATCCCCCCAGGTGTCTGCAGGCTCAAAGAGC
AGCGAGAAGCGTTCAGAGGAAAGCGATCCCGTGCCACCTTCCCCGTGCCCGGGCTGTCCCCGCACGCTGC
CGGCTCGGGGATGCGGGGGGAGCGCCGGACCGGAGCGGAGCCCCGGGCGGCTCGCTGCTGCCCCCTAGCG
GGGGAGGGACGTAATTACATCCCTGGGGGCTTTGGGAGGGGGCTGTCCCCGTGAGCTCCCAGGCGCGCCT
GTCATTCTAAATCTCTCTTTCAGCCTAAAGCTTTTTCCCCGTATCCCCCCAGGTGTCTGCAGGCTCAAAG
AGCAGCGAGAAGCGTTCAGAGGAAAGCGATCCCGTGCCACCTTCCCCGTGCCCGGGCTGTCCCCGCACGC
TGCCGGCTCGGGGATGCGGGGGGAGCGCCGGACCGGAGCGGAGCCCCGGGCGGCTCGCTGCTGCCCCCTA
GCGGGGGAGGGACGTAATTACATCCCTGGGGGCTTTGGGGGGGGGCTGTCCCCGTGAGCTCCCAGGCGCG
CCAACTCGGTACCGTATCGATGTCGACGTTAACGCTAGTGATATCAACTTTGTATAGAAAAGTTGGCTCC
GAATTCGCCCTTGACAGCAGAGATCCAGTTTGGTTAATTAATTGGCTCCGGTGCCCGTCAGTGGGCAGAG
CGCACATCGCCCACAGTCCCCGAGAAGTTGTGGGGAGGGGTCGGCAATTGAACCGGTGCCTAGAGAAGGT
GGCGCGGGGTAAACTGGGAAAGTGATGTCGTGTACTGGCTCCGCCTTTTTCCCGAGGGTGGGGGAGAACC
GTATATAAGTGCAGTAGTCGCCGTGAACGTTCTTTTTCGCAACGGGTTTGCCGCCAGAACACAGGTAAGT
GCCGTGTGTGGTTCCCGCGGGCCTGGCCTCTTTACGGGTTATGGCCCTTGCGTGCCTTGAATTACTTCCA
CCTGGCTGCAGTACGTGATTCTTGATCCCGAGCTTCGGGTTGGAAGTGGGTGGGAGAGTTCGAGGCCTTG
CGCTTAAGGAGCCCCTTCGCCTCGTGCTTGAGTTGAGGCCTGGCCTGGGCGCTGGGGCCGCCGCGTGCGA
ATCTGGTGGCACCTTCGCGCCTGTCTCGCTGCTTTCGATAAGTCTCTAGCCATTTAAAATTTTTGATGAC
CTGCTGCGACGCTTTTTTTCTGGCAAGATAGTCTTGTAAATGCGGGCCAAGATCTGCACACTGGTATTTC
GGTTTTTGGGGCCGCGGGCGGCGACGGGGCCCGTGCGTCCCAGCGCACATGTTCGGCGAGGCGGGGCCTG
CGAGCGCGGCCACCGAGAATCGGACGGGGGTAGTCTCAAGCTGGCCGGCCTGCTCTGGTGCCTGGCCTCG
CGCCGCCGTGTATCGCCCCGCCCTGGGCGGCAAGGCTGGCCCGGTCGGCACCAGTTGCGTGAGCGGAAAG
ATGGCCGCTTCCCGGCCCTGCTGCAGGGAGCTCAAAATGGAGGACGCGGCGCTCGGGAGAGCGGGCGGGT
GAGTCACCCACACAAAGGAAAAGGGCCTTTCCGTCCTCAGCCGTCGCTTCATGTGACTCCACGGAGTACC
GGGCGCCGTCCAGGCACCTCGATTAGTTCTCGAGCTTTTGGAGTACGTCGTCTTTAGGTTGGGGGGAGGG
GTTTTATGCGATGGAGTTTCCCCACACTGAGTGGGTGGAGACTGAAGTTAGGCCAGCTTGGCACTTGATG
TAATTCTCCTTGGAATTTGCCCTTTTTGAGTTTGGATCTTGGTTCATTCTCAAGCCTCAGACAGTGGTTC
AAAGTTTTTTTCTTCCATTTCAGGTGTCGTGAGAAGGGCGAATTCGACCCAAGTTTGTACAAAAAAGCAG
GCTCGCCACCATGGTGAGCAAGGGCGAGGAGCTGTTCACCGGGGTGGTGCCCATCCTGGTCGAGCTGGAC
GGCGACGTAAACGGCCACAAGTTCAGCGTGAGGGGCGAGGGCGAGGGCGATGCCACCAACGGCAAGCTGA
CCCTGAAGTTCATCTGCACCACCGGCAAGCTGCCCGTGCCCTGGCCCACCCTCGTGACCACCCTGAGCCA
CGGCGTGCAGTGCTTCGCCCGCTACCCCGACCACATGAAGCAGCACGACTTCTTCAAGTCCGCCATGCCC
GAAGGCTACGTCCAGGAGCGCACCATCTTCTTCAAGGACGACGGCACCTACAAGACCCGCGCCGAGGTGA
AGTTCGAGGGCGACACCCTAGTGAACCGCATCGAGCTGAAGGGCGTCGACTTCAAGGAGGACGGCAACAT
CCTGGGGCACAAGCTGGAGTACAACTTCAACAGCCACAACATCTATATCATGGCCGTCAAGCAGAAGAAC
GGCATCAAGGTGAACTTCAAGATCCGCCACAACGTGGAGGACGGCAGCGTGCAGCTCGCCGACCACTACC
AGCAGAACACCCCCATCGGCGACGGCCCCGTGCTGCTGCCCGACAGCCACTACCTGAGCACCCAGTCCGT
GCTGAGCAAAGACCCCAACGAGAAGCGCGATCACATGGTCCTGCTGGAGTTCCGCACCGCCGCCGGGATC
ACTCTCGGCATGGACGAGCTGTACAAGTAATACCACCCAGCTTTCTTGTACAAAGTGGTACGCGTGAATT
CACTCCTCAGGTGCAGGCTGCCTATCAGAAGGTGGTGGCTGGTGTGGCCAATGCCCTGGCTCACAAATAC
CACTGAGATCTTTTTCCCTCTGCCAAAAATTATGGGGACATCATGAAGCCCCTTGAGCATCTGACTTCTG
GCTAATAAAGGAAATTTATTTTCATTGCAATAGTGTGTTGGAATTTTTTGTGTCTCTCACTCGGAAGGAC
ATATGGGAGGGCAAATCATTTAAAACATCAGAATGAGTATTTGGTTTAGAGTTTGGCAACATATGCCCAT
ATGCTGGCTGCCATGAACAAAGGTTGGCTATAAAGAGGTCATCAGTATATGAAACAGCCCCCTGCTGTCC
ATTCCTTATTCCATAGAAAAGCCTTGACTTGAGGTTAGATTTTTTTTATATTTTGTTTTGTGTTATTTTT
TTCTTTAACATCCCTAAAATTTTCCTTACATGTTTTACTAGCCAGATTTTTCCTCCTCTCCTGACTACTC
CCAGTCATAGCTGTCCCTCTTCTCTTATGGAGATCCCTCGACCTGCAGCCCAAGCTTGGCGTAATCATGG
TCATAGCTGTTTCCTGTGTGAAATTGTTATCCGCTCACAATTCCACACAACATACGAGCCGGAAGCATAA
AGTGTAAAGCCTGGGGTGCCTAATGAGTGAGCTAACTCACATTAATTGCGTTGCGCTCACTGCCCGCTTT
CCAGTCGGGAAACCTGTCGTGCCAGCGGATCGACAGTACTAAGCTTGGTCTAATACCCAATCTCTCGTCT
TATCCAGATGTTTTATACGCCTCTGGCCCGTGTCTCAAAATCTCTGATGTTACATTGCACAAGATAAAAT
AATATCATCATGAACAATAAAACTGTCTGCTTACATAAACAGTAATACAAGGGGTGTTATGAGCCATATT
CAACGGGAAACGTCGAGGCCGCGATTAAATTCCAACATGGATGCTGATTTATATGGGTATAAATGGGCTC
GCGATAATGTCGGGCAATCAGGTGCGACAATCTATCGCTTGTATGGGAAGCCCGATGCGCCAGAGTTGTT
TCTGAAACATGGCAAAGGTAGCGTTGCCAATGATGTTACAGATGAGATGGTCAGACTAAACTGGCTGACG
GAATTTATGCCTCTTCCGACCATCAAGCATTTTATCCGTACTCCTGATGATGCATGGTTACTCACCACTG
CGATCCCCGGAAAAACAGCATTCCAGGTATTAGAAGAATATCCTGATTCAGGTGAAAATATTGTTGATGC
GCTGGCAGTGTTCCTGCGCCGGTTGCATTCGATTCCTGTTTGTAATTGTCCTTTTAACAGCGATCGCGTA
TTTCGTCTCGCTCAGGCGCAATCACGAATGAATAACGGTTTGGTTGATGCGAGTGATTTTGATGACGAGC
GTAATGGCTGGCCTGTTGAACAAGTCTGGAAAGAAATGCATAAACTTTTGCCATTCTCACCGGATTCAGT
CGTCACTCATGGTGATTTCTCACTTGATAACCTTATTTTTGACGAGGGGAAATTAATAGGTTGTATTGAT
GTTGGACGAGTCGGAATCGCAGACCGATACCAGGATCTTGCCATCCTATGGAACTGCCTCGGTGAGTTTT
CTCCTTCATTACAGAAACGGCTTTTTCAAAAATATGGTATTGATAATCCTGATATGAATAAATTGCAGTT
TCATTTGATGCTCGATGAGTTTTTCTAATCAGAATTGGTTAATTGGTTGTAACACTGGCAGAGCATTACG
CTGACTTGACGGGACGGCGCAAGCTCATGACCAAAATCCCTTAACGTGAGTTACGCGTCGTTCCACTGAG
CGTCAGAGGTATCACTAGTATTACAGAGGTAAGTTATAACAGTCGCCTAACCC
