>Addgene plasmid #103428 | LSB-hsa-miR-3158-3p | depositor partial sequence | sequence record 195906 | hsa-miR-3158-3p target
GTCCTGCAGAGAGGAAGCCCTT
