>Addgene plasmid #103428 | LSB-hsa-miR-3158-3p | addgene partial sequence | sequence record 272336 | mKate2-F 5'-ACCCGCTAAGAACCTCAAGA-3'
TCAAGGAGGCCGACAAAGAGACATACGTCGAGCAGCACGAGGTGGCTGTGGCCAGATACTGCGACCTCCC
TAGCAAACTGGGGCACAAACTTAATTGAGAATTCTACCACCCAGCTTTCTTGTACAAAGTGGTACGTCTC
AAGACCAGAGGTCTCTGCTTTCATGGACGTCCTGCAGAGAGGAAGCCCTTGTCCTGCAGAGAGGAAGCCC
TTGTCCTGCAGAGAGGAAGCCCTTGTCCTGCAGAGAGGAAGCCCTTCAACCAGAAGAGACCTGTGCTTCA
CTCCTCAGGTGCAGGCTGCCTATCAGAAGGTGGTGGCTGGTGTGGCCAATGCCCTGGCTCACAAATACCA
CTGAGATCTTTTTCCCTCTGCCAAAAATTATGGGGACATCATGAAGCCCCTTGAGCATCTGACTTCTGGC
TAATAAAGGAAATTTATTTTCATTGC
